>Addgene plasmid #85243 | pH6Z-604 | addgene full sequence | sequence record 172635 | Addgene NGS Result
TGCCCTCAGTATTCTGAGAAATCGACGTGATTGATTTTGAACACAGTAAAAGGCCCCGAGCTCTGTACGT
TCTGCATTTTCCTTCATCCATCCCAATATCCACCGTTAGAGAACCCATTGAATCTGTCTCCGATGTCCAA
TAAATCATTGATATCCATCCTTTAGAAAACGTTTCACACGTTCCAGAGTCAGCTAAGAACTCAATGAAAC
AGCCATTGTCGAATTCAAACCTTTTCAAATGAAGAGACTGACTAATAATTTGTTCATAAGCCTGTATAAC
ATTGTCAAATGACCCATATCCACGTTCTTCAGCATACATCTTATCTGTGTGAAAATAAGAACAAAATAAA
CATGCTCGACACCATCAAAATACACATAGCAAATCGTAACATTACAGAAATCCAAAAACGACTACAAACG
AGACATACATTTTTACCAGAATAATCCCAGAAAAATCTCAGAAAGATGAGTTCTTTGCCGCTCATCTAGC
ACAAATGAGCTAGCGAACACAGTCACCAGCGCCCTTTTATGCGCACGAATCACACTTCCGGGCTCGAGCG
TTTGCGATCCAAAAACTACTGCATACAACTAAAACGATTTATTTCTCCCATGAAACGACATATCTAAGTC
AGACAACGAACACGATATAAAAATCTATTAAACCGAAATGTGGCCCGACATCTAAAAATACCGTTCGGCT
TTTTTACTGTAACGACTTTTTACTAACGGTTAACCACATCCTCATCCAAACCGAAAACCTTTACGTATTG
CGTCAGCGACAAGGGCGTGGACTTTGCCGTAAAATGCATATAAAAAGGCTTGTCGCCCGTCAGAAGTATT
AGGGATCAAACTGTAAGTCTCATACACGGCAAAACAGCGAATGCTAAACCGCGAACTACAAATCACGTGA
AGCTTGATGCAGACTCTTATACAGATTGAATGTATACACTTTGATACATTATGAAGCATAAATACTAAAA
TGTAGTTAGATCGAAATGAAAGCTTTATGGGACTATTAAAATTGCAGATTCATGCTTATGTAAACGTGAA
TAAATTCGGTGTTTTTGATGTTCCGTGAAAAAGTTTACAGCGCATTCGACATATGGAATTTACGTCTACT
CGAACGTTGACCTGTTGTAGCTTCAAGGTAAGATTTAACCTATTTTGCATCTACGCACTTCCAAGAGCTC
AATACAATTTTGTATATGCCAAAAAACCCCTTTAGTCTTTTTAATAGAAAATCGTTTATCAACCAAGATG
TAAGTTAGTTTAGTTTCCAGCGTATAGTTATCGAGGGACACATCATTAAAATCTGCGTTGCATAAAAACT
TGGACTGCTAAAAATTACACTTGCTTAAAGAAATAGTCATCTAGTTTTCGGAAAAAACCCTCGTTCACAC
CATGCTAGCCTGAATGGAAAATCGTAGGTCACTGGTTCTTTCTATACGAGATGAGTATGCTTGCTTATTT
TTCTCTATTGTCGTCAATTGCTTCTGGCTGTGGTTCTCATAGAATTTCCCCCGTCTGTGTGGAAACACCC
TTCAATTTTACTCGTATCACCTACCTCTCTCTACTTGTCATATCTCCGATTCATTTTATCTAACATCAAG
AACTACCAGTAACTTGTTGTTTTGCCATCTTCTATATTGTCATCAGAAAAGTCATCAGAAAAGTCATCAG
AAAAAAACTACAGGATATCTAAAATATTTTTCGAATACCATTGAAAACATCAAAAACATGTTCAATTCAT
CACCATATACTTTGAGTACAACTGCATAACATTGTTACAAATTTCAATATATGATTTTCGGATTGCGACT
CGGACACCGGTAACCTCGCTCACAGTATTTCATATATTGTGTTGTAAGATACGGACCTCATGAGTGTTTG
ACGCTCATGAAGACGGCAAAGGCGGCTGCTTTTGTCCTTTTTACTAGTTTTCACACGTTGTATCGAAATG
AAGCCAGAGATTATTCACGGCTAATGATATGACCCGATCAATACCCGGCGAATGGATAAACGTGTCTGAA
ACCTAGAAACCGCTACGCTCTCGGAAGAATTAAAAAACCGCCAAGAGATAGACCTTGATCTATGTAATAA
CGTGAAGTGGGCCTCGTTGTTTCATAAATCAAAGACGATTGCTTTAGTAGTGGGGGGTTGGGCACAAAAC
AGTTGATTATTTAGTTCACATTATAAGGACCTAAAAGTTAAGTATAGTTGATAAGTTAAGTTTAGTCTAT
AAGTGTAGTTATTAAGTAAGTTAAGCATCTAACTAATCATTTTGTGATTCCAATCATTACTCCTGGATTT
TTGTTTATCTGGATTCATACAGAAACATTGGATCATATGCAGGCTTTTGTAAATAACCTATTATTACTAA
AAACAACTCTAGGATTTAATGGACGGATCTAGCATATTTTTTTCGTCATCTTATTCTTACCCCGATACCT
AGAATAACTTCAGTAGTGCAAAAAATAAAGGAGCTTCGATTGATACTTAGGACACCATCCAAGCCACCAC
CTGAGTTAACATCAAAGTAACTATTAACGAGTTCGCGGCTGCTTAATAGGCTAAATTGTGCATTTTTGAG
GTTTCCCCCGGAGTACATACGTGTACTCCGGGGGAGACTTTCATTTGTTTTTGCAGATGTCAGCTCATAC
CACATCCCTGCAGCTGTATTCAATTTAGCGACGAAACAAAATCATGGCCGTAAGTCATTTCTCATCAGTT
CCTCATAGTTTCACACCCTTGTCTTTTTCGAGACATACTGCACTAAATCCCCGTGCTACTTTTGTTTTGC
AGAAAAAACGGACCGACGGGAATAAGCTCATTCGACCGTATGGAATTTCAACAATTACACGCACAATTCA
TCTGATGTTTTAGTTTTTTTTATATATTCTCATAAAAAACCTCCCTAAAATATTAACATGGTATTTTCGT
TCTTTAACGCTTTTACAATATGCGGAGCAATAAAATTATCATTCTCATAATTCAGTCTCAAGGGATTAAC
ATTCATTATTAAATTATTCGGGTCGGTTACTCGTGACATCCCAACATAAATAGAACTCAATTTTAAATTT
TTTGGATCACTCCCGAAATCTATTGCGACCTTTTGTATGGAAAGCCCTTGACTTTTCGTGATGGTCATAG
AAACTTTAGAAACAGTGGCGTAATCGACCGTTGTACATAGATGAAAACTCTGACCATTTACGACATCGAC
AAATTTCGACACGTTATTATCTAAAACAGAAATGAACCCCATTTCATCTTTTATAACTAATCTAGGTAAT
CCTTTTTTATATAAGATCTGCGGTAATTGTTTATCCGTTCCTAAATGAACTACATTATCATTTGTATAAC
CCTCCAGAGTATAATTATTGGCAGGGATAGCGTAGGTGAGCATACCATAAAAACTCTTTAAATGGGAATA
TATCTCACCGCACTGTTTTCTAGAAACGTTGTTTCTGTTATAAGTCACTAGGAGAGTCTTTCCGAACTTC
CCTTTTGTATGCTTCTGCAGAATGGCAAACCTAGATATAAAGATATCCTTAAACGTCGTATAAAGCAAAC
TAATTTCCTCGAACGACAGAGAATTAGTTAAAGGCAACTTACTATACCTAGTAAAAAATGGATCTCCGCA
AGGATCAATTTCTAATAGGTCCATATCTGATAACCCATCATCGACTAATCCGAAATCATACCTTTCATCT
GTCTCTACGGTTTGCACGTCTCGAGACATCCTCGACATTTCACTTTCTAAGAATTCAATACTGGGCATCT
TTATGTTTTTGATCTCCATTAACACTTCAGGGGTGGTGAATTCCGAACAGCAGAAAGAATACATCCCTCC
GAACATAAGACCGGATAAAAAAGAATATGCGTGAATAGTCTGCTCACATGACGTTTTTTCGATAAACAAA
TCGCTCTGTAACAGTTCTACAAATTTTTCATAAGTTCCGGAAAACCCCACGGTCGAAGCCTTGATCTTGG
ACGTCACACCTATTGAACTGTTTCTGATATGTTTCAGATGACAGGTTATCAAAGTCTCTTCCACCGACCC
ATCTTCCAAAACAATCTCCTCCAATTGAACAGTTTTCGATAAATCCTGATCCGCGAACTGAGAATAAGTA
TTCAGCCGATGAATATTAGATTTAAACCACGGTTCAATTTCTAAGGAGAAATTACCAATTTCACTTTTGT
AGTCTTCGAAAGTCTTGTTTTTTATTAGAAAATAAACCGGAAACACAAACAAGTTATTTCTGTTGGTAAC
TTCAACCTGCTCATGCAATGAGCGGAAATAGTTCTTTACCTCGTTATGCGATAAAAACAAGCGGGTCGTT
TCTATTTCGTTCATGGGATTTCTTATGTACGAAGCGGGCTTCACAAACTGATCGACATACTCTATAAGCT
CCGGCTTTAACGGCAAGCCAAATTCTATGTGCTTTAAAAAGTCTCCGAACGCATGATCCGCACATCTTTT
GTTGTTTACAAAGATTATCCAGTTATTATCGACTTCGCAATATTTAGAGAGCACGTCGTCGCAGATCAAG
GCTGAAAGTACATCTATTCCTCTCTTCACGTCCTTGTTTTGAGTCAGCGGATTAAATGAAGTCACCAAAG
CGTTACTCTGCGTGGGCGACCCCACACACACGATGCACGGAACAATTCCGTTCTCATACAAAGGGGTTTT
ATACAACGCGTTATAAAACCAATAGAAAAAAACAACAGTGTGCAGAATATGTCGTAATATTACGCCTGCC
TCGTCGATAACTATAACACTACTCTCACACAAATCAGGTAACTCTTTAGTTTTGCACGCGACAGCACCCA
ACGCCCTCTCCGCTATGTCGGAGATAACATTCCAATAGATAGACAGGTCTTGCTTTTGTTGAATTTGAAT
CGACCTCTCGTCATTTGCAATATAACTTTGACGTTCGCTCATAGATACATGTGAACTATTAAACCCAAAA
GTCTTAAAAATTGTTTTAACTTGCGCGGATTTACTTCTGTTTAAAACAACGCTCAAATTCTGAGCGGCGA
TAGATGTCGTTGCAGTAACGATACAATCTAAGTTGGCCGCTAAGGTCTGAATGCTGTTCGTTTTCCCTGC
CCCGGCCGTACCGGTTACTAACAAGGCCTTAAACGGCAAAAAAGGCAGAGGTTGAGCGAATTCATCAATA
CCGATGCACAGAGCATCAGCAAATTCGCCGTTGAACTCGGTTTCAGGATCCATGATGTGGCGAAACCAAT
CTTCTGGCAGACGCCCCTCCAAGCGTCTTTCTGATAACGAAGCCACCTTATCTACAATCAACTCTATTTT
GGGAGCCGAAGACATGTTAAGCAAAAACTTATTATCGTATCTACCTCCGAACAACGAAGAGATAGACATG
ATTTATCCCTCTGAGCAGATAATGACTTTTATTGAAATGCTACACGGACACAAAAATTTTTTCAAAGGTC
AAACAATCCACAACGCTCTCCGAGATTCTGCCGTACTGAAAAAACAAATAGCCTATGGAGTAGCTCAAGC
CCTTTTAAACAGCGTTTCTATTCAACAAATCCACGATGAATGGAAACGTCATGTGAGGTCATTTCCGTTC
CACAACAAAAAATTGTCATTTCAAGATTATTTTAGTGTCTGGGCTCACGCGATTAAACAGGTGATCTTGG
GAGATATATCTAATATAATTAATTTTATCCTTCAGAGCATAGACAACAGTCACTATAACAGATATGTAGA
CTGGATCTGTACCGTAGGAATCGTTCCGTTCATGAGAACCACCCCTACGGCCCCGAACTTATACAATCTT
CTACAACAAGTGTCATCTAAACTAATCCACGACATAGTGCGGCATAAACAAAACATTGTCACTCCCATTT
TACTGGGTCTATCTTCCGTGATCATTCCGGATTTTCATAATATTAAGATTTTCCGAGATCGGAATTCGGA
GCAAATTTCTTGCTTTAAAAACAAGAAGGCTATAGCGTTTTTCACGTACAGCACCCCATATGTTATTAGA
AATCGCCTAATGCTGACTACACCCCTCGCCCACCTTTCTCCAGAACTAAAAAAACACAATAGTCTGCGGC
GTCATCAAAAAATGTGCCAATTATTGAATACATTTCCCATAAAGGTGCTAACCGCAGCAAAGACAGATGT
AACCAACAAAAAGATAATGGACATGATAGAAAAAGAAGAAAAAAACAGCGACGCGAAAAAAAGTTTAATC
AAATTTTTACTGAACTTGTCGGACAGCAAATCTAAAATAGGCATTAGGGACAGCGTTGAAGGATTTATTC
AAGAAATCACCCCCTCTATAATAGACCAAAATAAACTTATGCTGAACCGAGGACAGTTCCGAAAACGCTC
TGCGATCGACACAGGAGAGAGAGACGTTCGAGACCTGTTCAAAAAACAAATTATCAAGTGCATGGAGGAG
CAGATACAAACACAGATGGATGAAATCGAAACACTGAAAACAACAAACCAAATGTTCGAAAGGAAAATCA
AAGATCTACACTCTTTGCTCGAGACGAATAACGATTGTGATCGCTATAACCCGGATCTGGACCATGACCT
CGAGAATCTCTCTTTATCGCGAGCGCTGAACATAGTTCAAAGGCTCCCATTCACTAGCGTCTCCATAGAT
GACACCAGATCAGTCGCAAACAGTTTTTTTTCACAGTATATCCCGGACACACAATATGCCGACAAACGAA
TAGACCAACTATGGGAAATGGAATACATGCGAACCTTTCGGTTAAGAAAAAACGTTAATAATCAAGGACA
GGAAGAAAGTATCACATACTCTAACTATAGCATCGAGCTGCTCATCGTGCCTTTCCTAAGGCGACTCTTA
AATATTTACAACCTCGAATCAATTCCCGAGGAATTTCTCTTTCTATCCCTCGGTGAAATCTTATTAGCCA
TCTACGAAAGCAGCAAAATCAAGCATTATTTAAGACTCGTATACGTCCGAGAGCTAAATCAGATCTCAGA
AGTGTATAATTTAACCCAAACGCACCCCGAAAACAACGAGCCGATTTTCGATTCGAACATTTTCTCCCCA
AACCCGGAGAATGAAATCCTTGAAAAAATTAAAAGAATTAGAAACCTCAGACGTATTCAACACCTTACAC
GTCCGAACTATCCTAAAGGTGATCAAGATTGATAAGTGTGTATCCCTCGCACGACATTCGTTAGTAAATA
TAACAGTAGGAGACGACGGAATATGGTTCCACTTGGAAGACGGAACCATGATCAACGGCCTGGAATACAA
GACCATCTGCGAAAAAGAGTTGGGATTCCAAGGCTTCATTGGCATCATAATACTAGACTCGGAAGATACA
CTGCAAGAACTGCGACTCAATCCTTTTCAGTTCAAACGCAGACTAATCCATATGAAAGTGGATACGCCAG
AAGAATTTATGCTTTGCGGACTAGTGTTCGCATTAGAGAATCTTCCACTGAAGCAAAGCACCCTGCACAA
ACTAATCGCTAGGCTCGTTCTTTTCCCCGTCCTATCTCCGGTAACGAAAATATTATTCAACACGTGCGAC
AAATTGGTTTGTACACTAAGACACATTTTTTTTAACGAACACGCCTCAGAAATCCTCCACAAGGTGCCTC
CGATGATTAGACTATACAATGAAATGAAAAACACGCATATAGAAGTTTTGGAACTTTATTTTAACACAAA
ACGTAGTCACAATTTCATCAATTTATCCTTAGAATCTAGACAGCTGCAAGACAGTTCTCTCCAAGTCATA
CAACTAGCAACACAATTCGCACAAATTTTTTATTCGAAGAATGAAGACACGTCTAGCTAAGTCTTATTTT
TCTATGTTATGTAAAGAAACAAAATTAATTCAAATGTAGCAAATGAATGTGTTCATAGAGCATCCTGTTT
TCCCACCTAATAAACTCTGCCTGTTCAACGTCTTCAAATTTACTCTCCACCCATCTCCTCAACACTCTCA
ATGTAACGAGAATGTAATAAGAAAAGTTTATTTTGTCAGTCAATGCAATTCCACGTGCTTGTCTGACAAG
CTGTCCATCTTCAGACATCACGGCCGTATATCTACTGCAGTCCAGAAGTCCTTCATGATATTCCAGGCAA
TAATCATTAGGATCGAACTCTTCGATCCAATAAGAAACATTATACCTATTAGCTATAAAAACACACATCA
TATCCTGAAAATAAACAGTTATACTGGCAAAGCAAAGACCTGTCTTATTGGCCCGAATACATGCAGATAA
ATATTTACTTGCCGTTACTGTCCAGTGCGCTTCTTTAGATTGTGACAATCCACTGCTTAAAAAAAATCTA
GCGTAGAAGACAAATCCACAGCGCGAAATTTCCATACACTGAAATGCAGGTCTTTGCTTGATTTCCGTAA
TTTTTTCCCAACAGTTTTCAACGGCCGTTTGCAGTAAAGGCATGACAACATGTGAATCTTTACCGTCACA
GGTTAAATAAAACACGTGTAAGTCCCTCACTAACAGCCATCGCATTTCCATTAGAGTACATGCTCGCTGA
AAAGCGGAAACAAAAGCATCTAACATAAAGATCACCGCATCGAATAAAGCGTACGATCTGTGTTGCAGCC
TCGACATAAATTTTAAAAGCAGTTCGATTTCCGTGGCGTTTTCATCAAAACATGGCAGAAAGGCCCTAGG
AACCGTGGACTTCAATAATAGCCTCAGACAATCTGGCAAAGTCACTACATACATATCACTGTCACTAAAG
AATAGATGTGTGTCCTCGGGACCTGTCTGAAAACACAGAGACTCACTTGAAACATACTGACTATTGAACC
TGAAACGTTGCAAAGAGGTTTCACTTCCAGGCATTTCAACACTTAGCTCCCTAATTACGGGGATCGCGTG
TCTACCACGAGGTCCCAGGATAGGCGCCAAACCGCAAAATGAGAGAATTTCACGGCAGATATAAGTTGTA
TCCGGAACCCGCCTTTCTAAGTCCGATACAGACAAAAGCCACAGATTCGGATATCCTATAAAAGAAACCG
ATCTTTCATTCCCAAAGGGCCATAAGTCGGGACCGATGTATTCGCAAAGCTGAACTAACACCTGTTTATA
AACTGCGAATATCTTCTCGTGCAGGAAAGCAAACACGCTCTGCAGTAAAAGCAAACACAAATCATCGTCG
AACAATAAGGCATAAGCATTTTTTGGCGTCACTAAGAGAACTTGCTCACCACCAAAAGCACACACAGAAA
AATAAAAAATTTGTTTCATTTTTTCACATACAGCCTCACCGGTGTCCGTGTGTGAAAAGCAAATTTTTAC
ATCAGACACAGTTAGCGAAAAGTGAAAGTCCATTACACTGTATCCAAAGCGAAGTTTTTTAGACGCCTGT
GTACATTCGTTACTCAAGAGATGCTTGGTGTCCAAGGCTGCGTAGTCTCCGACACATCGTAATATAACAG
GTACCGTGTCCAAAGGCAGCATGGGTTCCTCGCCACAGACGTATGCTTCCAAAATCTCTAACCCGTCGTC
TCCAAGAACAACAGTTAGAGGCACGAAAAATTTTGAAAGTTTCCTAAGAAGCTCTCCGTTATTCATAATG
AGGCTGCTGATTGCTGCTATTTTTTTGTCCATCATATTACTTTGTTCCTGAAGGTCCCAAAGCATTGTTT
CTTTTCTTGTAACTTCTATCTCATTTAACGATTCTTGGTCTAGGCTCTGTCCCCTAATCAAAAACGTTTT
TAACGAACGAGTCTCCGCTTCTAAAAACAAACACTGAAAAATCGGTACTCTGTAGATCTTATTCTCCCAG
TCGTTGTACACACAATAAAGGCTAAGATGACACGCACACCCCCGGAGATGCATGTTGCCCAAAAACTCCA
ACTTCACTAACGGAAAGGCTTATATCCGAGCCTTGCAGTTTATAAATTGTTTGTTTCCGCCTTGCTCTCG
AGGCCTCGGTGAGGGCTTTACGTAGTTCTTTACAAGTCTTAAGATTGGTGCGCGAAATCTCCCAATTGTC
TAGCATGTTCTCCAGATCATTTTTTGTTAGATTGCGATACGCCTTTCCCGGGATGTACCGAGGTTTGCTG
GCGGACAAAGTCATATTAAATGCACATTTAAAGAAAAGCCTGAGGATGGAAATGCTGAATTTTTCTATAG
AAAACACACCCGTCACAATCCGCATGCCTCTCAACTTGTTAAAAAGCTGCAGAGTCTGCAGACTGTATCT
TTGAAAAAATTGCACATGCACCGTAAACACTAATTGCATTATTTGTAAGATGTCACTCGACCTCCTGGCC
GCACACAAAAGGAGATCATCTTCAGAAATGTCAGTAGTAGTATCTGTGCACGATTTCAGTTTCAAATCTT
TTCGGATCATTTCCGCCAGGAAGGCCAGATCTATTAACATTCCCCACTCGTAAACCCCAGAGATGTCACC
TAGAACAAAGTACTCATCGCACAAAAAACTCTTCGGCAGCACATAAGACTTAATCCGCTCATTAAAAACT
CTTTCGATTCGCGTGCTTTCTACACCAGCAGACACACATTTTTGTAACCAGACGTTCACAAAAACATAGC
GTTTGCTTTCATTTTTCAGATCAGATACAATGTCCGATGCAATGAAAATGTCAACGCCCGGAGATAAAAA
AGTCGCTCTGAACTTTCCCATGTCGGTAATATAGTCCTTATGTAATAGCTGATTACCGTTTTCATAAAAA
TCTCCGTTCATGATAGTTTCTCTGCTACTTATGATCTCTTGGAACGTCATGTTGTCACCCGGCAAAGTAA
TCTTCTTTTCGATAAAATGACACTCCTCGACTAGAATTTGCAAGAAACTCAAAAAAACCTCTTTGCGCAT
CGGGAATCCATTTCCAACAATGTCCACCTTAATAGAATTCTCACATAACAGACTGCAGAGCAGAAAGAGA
CTATCAGATAAACTTGTAATAGTAGTCTTTTCGATATAATGCCTGTATCGAAAAAGACACTTCAGTACGG
AACAGAAATTATATTTATGCGCTCCGCTGCACTTTCCGCGGAAGTCAATGCAACTCTCTGAGATGATAGA
CTGCTCAGCGACACTCCAATCACTGCAAGGAGGCATGGCAATAGGCGCCAAAGGATCATAGCTTTTAATT
AGTACGGGATTCATGTAAATGTATATATCTTCATCGATACCGTCGACCTCGAGGGGGGGCCCGGTACCAG
CTTTTGTTCCCTTTAGTGAGGGTTAATTTCGAGCTTGGCGTAATCATGGTCATAGCTGTTTCCTGTGTGA
AATTGTTATCCGCTCACAATTCCACACAACATACGAGCCGGAAGCATAAAGTGTAAAGCCTGGGGTGCCT
AATGAGTGAGCTAACTCACATTAATTGCGTTGCGCTCACTGCCCGCTTTCCAGTCGGGAAACCTGTCGTG
CCAGCTGCATTAATGAATCGGCCAACGCGCGGGGAGAGGCGGTTTGCGTATTGGGCGCTCTTCCGCTTCC
TCGCTCACTGACTCGCTGCGCTCGGTCGTTCGGCTGCGGCGAGCGGTATCAGCTCACTCAAAGGCGGTAA
TACGGTTATCCACAGAATCAGGGGATAACGCAGGAAAGAACATGTGAGCAAAAGGCCAGCAAAAGGCCAG
GAACCGTAAAAAGGCCGCGTTGCTGGCGTTTTTCCATAGGCTCCGCCCCCCTGACGAGCATCACAAAAAT
CGACGCTCAAGTCAGAGGTGGCGAAACCCGACAGGACTATAAAGATACCAGGCGTTTCCCCCTGGAAGCT
CCCTCGTGCGCTCTCCTGTTCCGACCCTGCCGCTTACCGGATACCTGTCCGCCTTTCTCCCTTCGGGAAG
CGTGGCGCTTTCTCATAGCTCACGCTGTAGGTATCTCAGTTCGGTGTAGGTCGTTCGCTCCAAGCTGGGC
TGTGTGCACGAACCCCCCGTTCAGCCCGACCGCTGCGCCTTATCCGGTAACTATCGTCTTGAGTCCAACC
CGGTAAGACACGACTTATCGCCACTGGCAGCAGCCACTGGTAACAGGATTAGCAGAGCGAGGTATGTAGG
CGGTGCTACAGAGTTCTTGAAGTGGTGGCCTAACTACGGCTACACTAGAAGAACAGTATTTGGTATCTGC
GCTCTGCTGAAGCCAGTTACCTTCGGAAAAAGAGTTGGTAGCTCTTGATCCGGCAAACAAACCACCGCTG
GTAGCGGTGGTTTTTTTGTTTGCAAGCAGCAGATTACGCGCAGAAAAAAAGGATCTCAAGAAGATCCTTT
GATCTTTTCTACGGGGTCTGACGCTCAGTGGAACGAAAACTCACGTTAAGGGATTTTGGTCATGAGATTA
TCAAAAAGGATCTTCACCTAGATCCTTTTAAATTAAAAATGAAGTTTTAAATCAATCTAAAGTATATATG
AGTAAACTTGGTCTGACAGTTACCAATGCTTAATCAGTGAGGCACCTATCTCAGCGATCTGTCTATTTCG
TTCATCCATAGTTGCCTGACTCCCCGTCGTGTAGATAACTACGATACGGGAGGGCTTACCATCTGGCCCC
AGTGCTGCAATGATACCGCGAGACCCACGCTCACCGGCTCCAGATTTATCAGCAATAAACCAGCCAGCCG
GAAGGGCCGAGCGCAGAAGTGGTCCTGCAACTTTATCCGCCTCCATCCAGTCTATTAATTGTTGCCGGGA
AGCTAGAGTAAGTAGTTCGCCAGTTAATAGTTTGCGCAACGTTGTTGCCATTGCTACAGGCATCGTGGTG
TCACGCTCGTCGTTTGGTATGGCTTCATTCAGCTCCGGTTCCCAACGATCAAGGCGAGTTACATGATCCC
CCATGTTGTGCAAAAAAGCGGTTAGCTCCTTCGGTCCTCCGATCGTTGTCAGAAGTAAGTTGGCCGCAGT
GTTATCACTCATGGTTATGGCAGCACTGCATAATTCTCTTACTGTCATGCCATCCGTAAGATGCTTTTCT
GTGACTGGTGAGTACTCAACCAAGTCATTCTGAGAATAGTGTATGCGGCGACCGAGTTGCTCTTGCCCGG
CGTCAATACGGGATAATACCGCGCCACATAGCAGAACTTTAAAAGTGCTCATCATTGGAAAACGTTCTTC
GGGGCGAAAACTCTCAAGGATCTTACCGCTGTTGAGATCCAGTTCGATGTAACCCACTCGTGCACCCAAC
TGATCTTCAGCATCTTTTACTTTCACCAGCGTTTCTGGGTGAGCAAAAACAGGAAGGCAAAATGCCGCAA
AAAAGGGAATAAGGGCGACACGGAAATGTTGAATACTCATACTCTTCCTTTTTCAATATTATTGAAGCAT
TTATCAGGGTTATTGTCTCATGAGCGGATACATATTTGAATGTATTTAGAAAAATAAACAAATAGGGGTT
CCGCGCACATTTCCCCGAAAAGTGCCACCTG
[124 nt withheld, positions 13402-13525]
C
[91 nt withheld, positions 13527-13617]
A
[49 nt withheld, positions 13619-13667]
CCTTTGACGTTGGAGTCCACGTTCTTT
[37 nt withheld, positions 13695-13731]
ACCCTATCTCGGTCTATTCTTTTGATTTATAAGGGATTTTGCCGATTTCGGCCTATTGGTTAAAAAATGA
GCTGATTTAACAAAAATTTAACGCGAATTTTAACAAAATATTAACGCTTACAATTTCCATTCGCCATTCA
GGCTGCGCAACTGTTGGGAAGGGCGATCGGTGCGGGCCTCTTCGCTATTACGCCAGCTGGCGAAAGGGGG
ATGTGCTGCAAGGCGATTAAGTTGGGTAACGCCAGGGTTTTCCCAGTCACGACGTTGTAAAACGACGGCC
AGTGAATTGTAATACGACTCACTATAGGGCGAATTGGAGCTCCACCGCGGTGGCGGCCGCTCTAGAACTA
GTGGATCCCCCGGGCTGCAGGAATTCGATATCAAGCTTATCGATGCTGAACACGCTAAAAACTATTAGCA
GCTTTCTGCCATAGCGGTCTAATTTTTGAGACTGATAAGGACTTTCTGTCCAGCTTAGGTTAAGTAAGAT
CAAAGACGTTTCAACGCTATCATTCGAAACGACTTTAAATTGATTTATCACGTTGGTTGTCGAGATCGGC
ATGTTGGTCAGGCCATATTGTTCGTATACGATTGGATCGATTACAAAACAATCTATCTTCGCAAACCGTC
CAAACCGATAAACCCGTCGATTCTGCCACTGCAAGAGCCTTTCCCCAGCACACCTCGCCCGACATAAAAT
TTAATAAGGAAAAATATCGAAATAACGCAATCTACGCCCATTCCAAACTACGGAAAATCTCAAACGCCGT
GTTTCACCAAGATAAAGAAATTAATCGTTTTTCCGCATTTACGGACAAACCTCTCGCCGACCTATCATTC
AACATGCCTGTAAAGACATCAACGACGCAGAAAAAGGAAATTGTCAAGTCTACGGAATGCCAAAGGCAAG
ATCCGAATGCAGTCAACGCTTTCAAAATTTTTCAATCTTACGAAACATCTCCACCCTACTCCCCGTGCTC
ACCTAAAAATTTTATGTCAGAAATTTACAGATTATTCCGCTGTTACAACGCTTCAATTGTGCAAATACAG
GTTTATTCCCGAAATAAAATCTTAATAAACGCCATGCAAGAAAAATTGATGTCCATTGGCAACATGGTTA
TTAACGTGGGCGAGCAAATAATTTCTGAATCGGTTCACCATGAACCGGTAGTCGCTATTGCAATCAATCA
GTTTTTTAGAGGGACCGTCCCACATACGGACGCACTTCGAAAAAACGCTGTAGCTCCTATACCGGTAAAC
GCCTCAAAAAAAAAGCTTGTCGGCATTTGCTCTCTCATGATAAACGCGCCGACGGAAAAAGATTTATTAT
GCGCCGCTCACGTTTGTATCAATTTTGCAATCTGCCATCCCAACGAGATTACTCTGAATATCGCGAAGCT
AACACAACCGATGCTCCTTCGAGAACACATCACCATATACAACTCTTTCAACAAATATATTTATTGGGAT
GATTATGGCAAACTATTAAACTGACAAAATAAACTTTTTTGGCTCGAATCTAAATTGGTCTCTCTTTGCG
TCCTCTATATTGATCGTCATAACGAGAAAGAAAACCAGTATTAATGTCTTCGAATAGTTTCATGATTCTT
TGTCTAATTTCGACAATCCTAATTCAAGACTTGTCGGCGATGCGTTTGCCATATCACACATCGAGCCCTG
CTCTAAATCAGACAGGTAAGCAGCAAAACAACTTTTTAGCTTTTTAATCATGATTGCAACAAAAGGTTTT
CTGAAAGTCTCTGTCTTCCCAGGTACGACAGCGGACCAATCTGTGCAACACAACAAACATCCTAATAAGA
CAGAAGACGAAATACGTGAATTTTCTGAAGACAGCTCCGCATCGGGGGAACTACCGATAAATCCGATAGC
CATACCAATATATGCCGCATAAAAAAAAACAATAAAAAGCCAAATGAACATTTCGACAAGTCTTTTTCCC
TACTGTATATAAGATGTTGTTCCCGTCGTGTTAACTTCTCCAAATAAAAAATAACCATGGAACTTTTACT
ATTTGTAATGTCACTCATATTACTAACCTTCTCGAAAGCGATGCCTCTTTTCGACCACAATTCTTTCTAT
TTTGAAAAACTTGACGACTGTATCGCAGCTGTAATAAATTGCACGAGATCCGAAGTACCTCTATTACTAG
AACCAATCTACCAGCCTCCGGTATATAATGAAGACGTTATGTCAATACTGCTAAAACCCCCAACAAAAAA
AAAGCCTTTTAGCCGTATAATGGTAACCAATGAATTCCTCAGCGACTTCTTACTTCTGCAGGATAACCCA
GAGCAACTACGCACATTGTTTGCGCTGATAGGGGACCCAGAATCTCGGGACAATTGGCTAAACTTTTTCA
ATGGCTTCCAGACATGTTCGCCTTCCGTCGGAATAACAACCTGCATCAGCGATAACTGTAGAAAATATTT
GCCTGAAAGAATTACGTACGTCAATAACTTTTTTGTTGATAACATTGCAGGTCTCGAGTTTAACATTTCA
GAAAACACAGACAGTTTTTACAGCAACATTGGTTTTTTATTATACTTGGAGAATCCTGCTACAGGCATCA
CAAAAATTATCAGGTTCCCTTTTAACTCTTTGACTCTCTTTGATACGATTTTGAATTGTTTAAAGTATTT
CCACTTGAAAACCGGAGTAGAATTCGACCTGCTAAAACAGATGGAAGCCTACAATTCTAAACTACCTTTC
CGAAGTTCCCGCCCTACGATTCTGATTAGAAACACATAATTGGCTATGACATCACGTCCCATTCACATAA
AATGCTCCTAGGGAATTTAATCCACTGCATTTCATTTCCCAACCATGGCCCTACTACAGTGGATGTTAGA
TCACGTTCAGGATGAAGAAAAAAACTATGAAAACCTTTCAATAGATGATCAGCATTCACTCTTCGGCATA
AACAGAGACTGGTTGAGTTTCCTGCAACTCTCCAAGTTAGAAATTACACATCTTAAGCATGTTTATAAAT
TGGTGGACAACGATAGAGTTCATCTAACCGTCCACCCCTCTTCGGATAACGTCCACGCCTGGAGTTTTTT
GTGCAAACCCACCGATGTTAAAGTTGTGATTCTGGGACAGGATCCGTATCCCGACGGCAGAGGTTGCGGT
TTGGCCTTCGGTACAGTGAAAGAGTGCTCGATTCCAGAATCTCTAAAGAATATATTTAAAGAACTGGAAA
GAAGCATCCCGAATTTTTCCCCCCCTGACAACGGCTGTTTAAACTCCTGGTGTAGAGAAGGAGTCCTACT
GCTAAACTCGATATTCACTGTAGTTCATGGATTACCAATGTCCCACGAGGCATTTGGTTGGCAAACACTG
AGCTACAAGATTATCAGCAGACTATCGGAACAAATGAACTCTCTCGTTTTCTTGTTGTGGGGAAAACATG
CCCGGAAACTCTCTTATCTAATAGACGCACAGAAACATCTCGTCTTAGAAAGTGCACATCCATCACCCAA
AGTGAAATCTGCAAGAATGCCATTTATTGGTTGCAATCATTTTGTGCGAACAAATTTATTTCTTACTGAG
CACGGGAAAGACCCAATCAATTGGAACATTCTGAACGAATAGAACCTATTTAGTTTACATAAGAATTACA
ATACAGCAATAAAATTCACAGTGTTTCCAATATTGTGGTTGCCAGTAAGTCTTCATTAAAACTCCCAGCA
TTTTCAAAGTTTTCGGTTTCGCTGCTATCGTCTATGACAATTGCAGAATTTTGTGTCCTTAAATTATTTA
GATTGGAATTCCGTCTCCTGGGAACTCTCCCTCGGCCACGTCCTCGTGCTCTGCCCCGGTTTTGTCCTGA
AATAACACGCTGCTGCCCGATTGCACCATCTGTTGATCCGACGGTTGTTCTGGTCCGTTGTCGAACTCTT
CTTGCGTTCTGCGTTGTTTCAGTTTCAAATACTCGCATGTCGATAAACGGTTTAATCTCACACACAGGTA
CCGACCTGACACAATCAGAAAACACTATCTGTTTCTTTTGCTCGATATGTTTTGTTTTACTTAAACATTT
ACTTGGAACAGTAACATCAGCACATTCAAGTACATTTTTTATTAAATTATCCTTTACATAATCCAAACGC
TCTTTCAATTTCGAAAGCGATCTTTCTACAACCTCGCCGCTGCTTGCAACAAGTCTGGCCCTAAGCTGTT
CTAAAGACTTATTAAGCTGAAAATTTCCATAATTATCTTCATTGGATAGACCTTCTCGGTTCGTCCCCTA
AAAGAAAAAGATCAGCTTTAGATACGCACAACAAAGACTCCAAAGACCTAGGTTTTGGTGAACCCAAAAC
TCCACCCACCTGCGCATAAACGCGCTTGTCTAATTCATCATGTTGTTGATCTTCGTGATTATCAATAGAA
ACACAGGGCGATAACGCACCCTCAACCGCTCCATTCACGAATGTCGTAGAAGTCGGTGCTATGCCATCTT
CGTGACTTTGTTCTTCCAAATTACGTTTCGTTTCGTGGTGAGATTTCTGTCTCTTCTCCTTAGGGGGTTC
TGAAATCACAACAAAACAGATACTATTTAAAAAAGTCCACGACCGTGACACACCAATAATAAAAAAATTT
ACAACAGCTACACATTCATATTTACCATCAAATTCATCCTTTTTGTCCGGCCGCTTGTCTTCGTCGTTTC
GTTTTTTTTCTTCTTGTTTTCGTTTCTCATCTTCTTTTTTTTTGTCAATGTCCTCCACTTTTCTTTTTTC
TTTCTGCTTCCCCGAGCGTTTTCTGTGTTCATCGTCGTGTTTTTTCCTGTCTAGAGCTCGACATTCTTTT
TCAAACTTTTCCATAAATTTCAAATCGCCCAGATTTCGTAGCTCGGGCTCCGAGGAAACTTTAGCAATAG
TAACAAACGTTATTTGAAGTTTTCCGTTTTCATGGGAAACAGTCAAAATCCTCTCTC
Features (pLannotate 1.2.2; 27 found; start..end, strand, type, name):
    745..969     -  CDS            B7: B7_HHV6Z - Protein predicted: Swiss-Prot protein existence level 4. From Human herpesvirus 6B (strain Z29) (HHV-6 variant B) (Human B lymphotropic virus).
   1461..1523    +  CDS            U78 (fragment): U78_HHV6U - Also known as EDLF5. Protein inferred from homology: Swiss-Prot protein existence level 3. From Human herpesvirus 6A (strain Uganda-1102) (HHV-6 variant A) (Human B lymphotropic virus).
   1519..1776    +  CDS            U78 (fragment): U78_HHV6U - Also known as EDLF5. Protein inferred from homology: Swiss-Prot protein existence level 3. From Human herpesvirus 6A (strain Uganda-1102) (HHV-6 variant A) (Human B lymphotropic virus).
   2429..2665    -  CDS            B6: B6_HHV6Z - Protein predicted: Swiss-Prot protein existence level 4. From Human herpesvirus 6B (strain Z29) (HHV-6 variant B) (Human B lymphotropic virus).
   2918..5389    -  CDS            HELI: HELI_HHV6Z - Protein inferred from homology: Swiss-Prot protein existence level 3. Component of the helicase/primase complex. Unwinds the DNA at the replication forks and generates single-stranded DNA for both leading and lagging strand synthesis. The primase synthesizes short RNA primers on the lagging strand that the polymerase elongates using dNTPs. Possesses helicase-like motifs and therefore may act as the helicase subunit of the complex. From Human herpesvirus 6B (strain Z29) (HHV-6 variant B) (Human B lymphotropic virus).
   5184..7169    +  CDS            U76: PORTL_HHV6Z - Also known as CB3L. Protein inferred from homology: Swiss-Prot protein existence level 3. Forms a portal in the viral capsid through which viral DNA is translocated during DNA packaging. Assembles as a dodecamer at a single fivefold axe of the T=16 icosahedric capsid. Binds to the molecular motor that translocates the viral DNA, termed terminase. From Human herpesvirus 6B (strain Z29) (HHV-6 variant B) (Human B lymphotropic virus).
   7081..7827    +  CDS            U75: CEP1_HHV6Z - Also known as CB2L. Protein inferred from homology: Swiss-Prot protein existence level 3. Plays a critical role in cytoplasmic virus egress. Participates in the final step of tegumentation and envelope acquisition within the host cytoplasm. From Human herpesvirus 6B (strain Z29) (HHV-6 variant B) (Human B lymphotropic virus).
   7868..9853    -  CDS            U74: HEPA_HHV6Z - Also known as CB1R. Protein inferred from homology: Swiss-Prot protein existence level 3. Component of the helicase/primase complex. Unwinds the DNA at the replication forks and generates single-stranded DNA for both leading and lagging strand synthesis. The primase synthesizes short RNA primers on the lagging strand that the polymerase presumably elongates using dNTPs. The primase-associated factor has no known catalytic activity in the complex and may serve to facilitate the formation of the replisome by directly interacting with the origin-binding protein and the polymerase. Fr
   9825..11168   -  CDS            U73 (fragment): OBP_HHV6Z - Also known as CH6R. Protein inferred from homology: Swiss-Prot protein existence level 3. Probably involved in DNA replication. Binds the origin of replication (ori) (By similarity). From Human herpesvirus 6B (strain Z29) (HHV-6 variant B) (Human B lymphotropic virus).
  11210..11228   -  promoter       T3 promoter: promoter for bacteriophage T3 RNA polymerase
  11271..11293   -  protein_bind   lac operator (fragment): The lac repressor binds to the lac operator to inhibit transcription in E. coli. This inhibition can be relieved by adding lactose or isopropyl-β-D-thiogalactopyranoside (IPTG). lac repressor encoded by lacI
  11297..11327   -  promoter       lac promoter: promoter for the E. coli lac operon
  11342..11363   -  protein_bind   CAP binding site: CAP binding activates transcription in the presence of cAMP. E. coli catabolite activator protein
  11376..11468   -  CDS            lacI (fragment): lac repressor; lacI; The lac repressor binds to the lac operator to inhibit transcription in E. coli. This inhibition can be relieved by adding lactose or isopropyl-β-D-thiogalactopyranoside (IPTG).
  11651..12239   -  rep_origin     ori: high-copy-number ColE1/pMB1/pBR322/pUC origin of replication
  12410..13270   -  CDS            AmpR: β-lactamase; bla; confers resistance to ampicillin, carbenicillin, and related antibiotics
  13271..13375   -  promoter       AmpR promoter: bla
  13402..13830   +  rep_origin     f1 ori (sequence partly withheld): f1 bacteriophage origin of replication; arrow indicates direction of (+) strand synthesis
  13861..14018   -  CDS            lacZα (fragment): LacZα fragment of β-galactosidase; lacZ fragment
  14021..14039   +  promoter       T7 promoter: promoter for bacteriophage T7 RNA polymerase
  14048..14125   +  misc_feature   MCS (fragment): pBluescript multiple cloning site
  14221..15222   +  CDS            U84: VU84_HHV6U - Also known as EDLF2. Protein inferred from homology: Swiss-Prot protein existence level 3. From Human herpesvirus 6A (strain Uganda-1102) (HHV-6 variant A) (Human B lymphotropic virus).
  15334..15624   -  CDS            U83: CCU83_HHV6Z - Also known as CB11R. Protein inferred from homology: Swiss-Prot protein existence level 3. From Human herpesvirus 6B (strain Z29) (HHV-6 variant B) (Human B lymphotropic virus).
  15748..16497   +  CDS            gL: GL_HHV6U - Also known as EDLF3, U82. Experimental evidence at protein level: Swiss-Prot protein existence level 1. The heterodimer glycoprotein H-glycoprotein L is required for the fusion of viral and plasma membranes leading to virus entry into the host cell. Acts as a functional inhibitor of gH and maintains gH in an inhibited form. Upon binding to host integrins, gL dissociates from gH leading to activation of the viral fusion glycoproteins gB and gH. From Human herpesvirus 6A (strain Uganda-1102) (HHV-6 variant A) (Human B lymphotropic virus).
  16576..17340   +  CDS            U81: UNG_HHV6Z - Also known as CB9L. Protein inferred from homology: Swiss-Prot protein existence level 3. Excises uracil residues from the DNA which can arise as a result of misincorporation of dUMP residues by DNA polymerase or deamination of cytosines. Therefore may reduce deleterious uracil incorporation into the viral genome, particularly in terminally differentiated cells which lack DNA repair enzymes. From Human herpesvirus 6B (strain Z29) (HHV-6 variant B) (Human B lymphotropic virus).
  17390..17998   -  CDS            U79 (fragment): U79_HHV6Z - Also known as CB7R. Protein inferred from homology: Swiss-Prot protein existence level 3. May be involved in DNA replication. From Human herpesvirus 6B (strain Z29) (HHV-6 variant B) (Human B lymphotropic virus).
  18081..319     -  CDS            U79/U80 (fragment) (across the origin): U79_HHV6H - Protein inferred from homology: Swiss-Prot protein existence level 3. May be involved in DNA replication. From Human herpesvirus 6B (HHV-6 variant B) (Human B lymphotropic virus).
