[The description below was written by a language model from this plasmid's Addgene catalogue record and pLannotate feature annotations shown in this document.]
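Description:
pH6Z-604 is a genomic clone from a mapped library of human herpesvirus 6B strain Z29, carrying the ClaI B restriction fragment of the viral genome in the Stratagene phagemid pKSm13-, a cloning vector closely related to pBluescript. The backbone provides a high-copy ColE1/pUC-type origin for propagation in E. coli, a β-lactamase gene with its own promoter for ampicillin selection, and an f1 origin that allows rescue of single-stranded DNA. The insert sits in the multiple cloning site within the lacZα region, so only fragments of lacZα and the polylinker are annotated. It is flanked by T7 and T3 phage promoters, which also serve as priming sites for reading into the two ends of the fragment. How the fragment was cloned is not recorded.

The insert is about 15.5 kb of an 18.7 kb plasmid and corresponds to roughly positions 110,638 to 126,162 of the Z29 genome. According to the depositor it spans partial U73 (origin-binding protein), U74 (helicase/primase-associated factor), U75 (a protein involved in cytoplasmic egress), U76 (capsid portal protein), U77 (helicase), U79, U81 (uracil-DNA glycosylase), U82 (glycoprotein L), U83, partial U84, and the small predicted B6 and B7 reading frames. The automated annotation agrees with this. It also reports short matches to U78, and it labels some genes by their HHV-6A homologues. All viral genes are present in their native genomic context, with no added heterologous eukaryotic promoter, tag or reporter. The plasmid is therefore a source of cloned HHV-6B DNA, suited to uses such as sequencing, subcloning of individual genes, or generating probes, rather than an expression construct.
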