Addgene plasmid #85243: pH6Z-604
Purpose: Plasmid clone containing HHV-6B(Z29) restriction endonuclease fragment
Depositing lab: Philip Pellett. Depositing organization: Centers for Disease Control and Prevention. Publication: Restriction endonuclease mapping and molecular cloning of the human herpesvirus 6 variant B strain Z29 genome. Lindquester GJ, Inoue N, Allen RD, Castelli JW, Stamey FR, Dambaugh TR, O'Brian JJ, Danovich RM, Frenkel N, Pellett PE. Arch Virol. 1996;141(2):367-79. PubMed 8634027.
Backbone
  Vector backbone: pKSm13-
  Backbone manufacturer: Stratagene, similar to pBluescript SK+
  Vector type: cloning vector
Growth in bacteria
  Bacterial resistance: Ampicillin, 100 μg/mL
  Growth temperature: 37°C
  Growth strain: DH5alpha
  Copy number: High Copy
Gene/Insert
  Gene/Insert name: fragment of the human herpesvirus 6B strain Z29 genome (alt name: NC_000898)
  Insert size (bp): 15500
  Cloning method: Unknown
  Sequencing primers: 5′ T7; 3′ T3
Terms and licenses: Academic/Nonprofit Terms; Industry Terms: Not Available to Industry
Depositor comments: restriction enzyme fragment = ClaI B; Range (bases) = 110,638-126,162; Associated Genes = U73 (partial), U74, U75, U76, U77, U79, U81, U82, U83, U84 (partial), B6, B7
How to cite: pH6Z-604 was a gift from Philip Pellett (Addgene plasmid # 85243 ; http://n2t.net/addgene:85243 ; RRID:Addgene_85243)
